>Addgene plasmid #156574 | pD649-HAsp-TNFRSF25-Fc(DAPA)-AviTag-6xHis | addgene full sequence | sequence record 368745 | Addgene NGS Result
CCGGATCGACGGTGTGGCGCGTGGCGGGGTAGTCGGCGAACGCGGCGGCGAGGGTGCGTACGGCCCTGGG
GACGTCGTCGCGGGTGGCGAGGCGCACCGTGGGCTTGTACTCGGTCATGGTTTAGTTCCTCACCTTGTCG
TATTATACTATGCCGATATACTATGCCGATGATTAATTGTCAACACGTGCTGATCAGATCCGAAAATGGA
TATACAAGCTCCCGGGAGCTTTTTGCAAAAGCCTAGGCCTCCAAAAAAGCCTCCTCACTACTTCTGGAAT
AGCTCAGAGGCAGAGGCGGCCTCGGCCTCTGCATAAATAAAAAAAATTAGTCAGCCATGGGGCGGAGAAT
GGGCGGAACTGGGCGGAGTTAGGGGCGGGATGGGCGGAGTTAGGGGCGGGACTATGGTTGCTGACTAATT
GAGATGCATGCTTTGCATACTTCTGCCTGCTGGGGAGCCTGGGGACTTTCCACACCTGGTTGCTGACTAA
TTGAGATGCATGCTTTGCATACTTCTGCCTGCTGGGGAGCCTGGGGACTTTCCACACCCTAACTGACACA
CATTCCACAGAATTAATTCGCGTTAAATTTTTGTTAAATCAGCTCATTTTTTAACCAATAGGCCGAAATC
GGCAAAATCCCTTATAAATCAAAAGAATAGACCGAGATAGGGTTGAGTGTTGTGATGCAATTTCCTCATT
TTATTAGGAAAGGACAGTGGGAGTGGCACCTTCCAGGGTCAAGGAAGGCACGGGGGAGGGGCAAACAACA
GATGGCTGGCAACTAGAAGGCACAGTCGAGGCTGATTTTCTCTATCTATTTATTTTACTACTCAAGACTA
TCTTGCAAAGTAGAAGAACCCTGTCTGCAGTATGACGACCGTGTATACCCGATTGGCTTACCGGGTAACG
CGTTGTGCCAGTGACTACAGGCCGGCCTTAGTGGTGATGGTGGTGGTGTTCATGCCACTCAATCTTCTGA
GCCTCGAAAATATCATTAAGACCGCTGCCGCCGGGGCTCAGGCTCAGGGACTTCTGGGTGTAGTGGTTGT
GCAGGGCCTCGTGCATCACGCTGCAGCTGAACACGTTGCCCTGCTGCCACCTGGACTTGTCCACGGTCAG
CTTGCTGTACAGGAAGAAGCTGCCGTCGCTGTCCAGCACTGGGGGGGTGGTCTTGTAGTTGTTCTCGGGC
TGGCCGTTGCTCTCCCACTCCACGGCGATATCGCTGGGGTAGAAGCCCTTCACCAGACAGGTCAGGGACA
CCTGGTTCTTGGTCATCTCCTCCCGGCTGGGGGGCAGGGTGTACACCTGGGGCTCCCGTGGCTGGCCCTT
GGCCTTGCTGATTGTCTTTTCGATTGGGGCAGCCAGGGCCTTGTTGGAGACTTTGCACTTGTATTCTTTG
CCGTTCAGCCAGTCCTGGTGCAGCACGGTCAGCACGGACACCACCCTGTAGGTGCTGTTGTACTGCTCCT
CTCTGGGCTTGGTCTTGGCGTTGTGCACCTCCACGCCGTCCACGTACCAGTTGAACTTCACCTCTGGGTC
CTCGTGGGACACGGCCACCACCACGCAGGTCACCTCGGGGGTCCTGCTGATCATCAGGGTGTCCTTGGGC
TTGGGGGGGAACAGGAACACGGAAGGCCCTCCCAGCAGTTCTGGAGCTGGGCAGGGGGGGCAGGTGTGGG
TCTTGTCGCCGCCCGGCGCGCCTTGTCGCCAGCCACAAACAGCGGCACATCTCTCAGGACAGCTGCCCAG
TGTAGATGTAGGACAGGACACGCAGCCGTCGCCGTGTTCATAAAAGCCAGGCAGACAGGTGCCGCAGTCG
GTGTCTCTTCTGCTACACAGCAGTCTGGTGTGTCTGTGCAGGGCGCCACAATCCAGACAAGGCTGGCAGT
AGAAGGGGCTGCTAGACACACACTGGGACACCTGGCATTCCACGAACCATCCAGGCTTGCATCCGCATCT
GGTATCGGCCACGGCAGAGCAATTTTCCAGGGCCACCTGAGAAGCCTGTTCATCACAGGCCTGGCATCTG
GCACACTCGCTATTGTGGTGGTTCTCCCAGGCCAGGAAGGTATCTTGAGGGCACACGAGGCATGTGCTAT
TGCCGCAGGGCTCTGTACAAGGGGCCTTCAGGTAGTGTCCGGCAGGACATCCTCTGCAGCAGAACAGGCC
GATCTTCTTGTGGAAGTCGCCGGCACAGTCACATCTAGGAGATCTGGTTCCACCTTGGGCGGCCGCAGCG
AACACCAGGCAGAAGATGTAGCTCAGGGCAATGATGGTCTTCATGGTGGCGCTAGCAGGCGCGTTTTCGA
TAGAACCGAGGTGCAGTTGGACCTGGGAGTGGACACCTGTGGAGAGAAAGGCAAAGTGGATGTTATTCTA
TAGTGTCACCTAAATCGTATGTGTATGATACATAAGGTTATGTATTAATTGTAGCCGCGTTCTAACGAAG
CCAAGGGGGTGGGCCTATAGACTCTATAGGCGGTACTTACGTCACTCTTGGCACGGGGAATCCGCGTTCC
AATGCACCGTTCCCGGCCGCGGAGGCTGGATCGGTCCCGGTGTCTTCTATGGAGGTCAAAACAGCGTGGA
TGGCGTCTCCAGGCGATCTGACGGTTCACTAAACGAGCTCTGCTTATATAGACCTCCCACCGTACACGCC
TACCGCCCATTTGCGTCAATGGGGCGGAGTTGTTACGACATTTTGGAAAGTCCCGTTGATTTTGGTGCCA
AAACAAACTCCCATTGACGTCAATGGGGTGGAGACTTGGAAATCCCCGTGAGTCAAACCGCTATCCACGC
CCATTGATGTACTGCCAAAACCGCATCACCATGGTAATAGCGATGACTAATACGTAGATGTACTGCCAAG
TAGGAAAGTCCCATAAGGTCATGTACTGGGCATAATGCCAGGCGGGCCATTTACCGTCATTGACGTCAAT
AGGGGGCGTACTTGGCATATGATACACTTGATGTACTGCCAAGTGGGCAGTTTACCGTAAATACTCCACC
CATTGACGTCAATGGAAAGTCCCTATTGGCGTTACTATGGGAACATACGTCATTATTGACGTCAATGGGC
GGGGGTCGTTGGGCGGTCAGCCAGGCGGGCCATTTACCGTAAGTTATGTAACGCGGAACTCCATATATGG
GCTATGAACTAATGACCCCGTAATTGATTACTATTAATAACTAGTCAATAATCAATGCCAACATGGCGGT
CATATTGGACATGAGCCAATATAAATGTACATATTATGATATAGATACAACGTATGCAATGGCCAATAGC
CAATATTGATTTATGCTATATAACCAATGAATAATATGGCTAATGGCCAATATTGAGTCAACGCCACTGT
GCATGAAGCTCGTAATTGTTATCCGCTCACAATTAAGGGCGACACAAAATTTATTCTAAATGATAATAAA
TACTGATAACATCTTATAGTTTGTATTATATTTTGTATTATCGTTGACATGTATAATTTTGATATCAAAA
ACTGATTTTCCCTTTATTATTTTCGAGATTTATTTTCTTAATTCTCTTTAACAAACTAGAAATATTGTAT
ATACAAAAAATCATAAATAATAGATGAATAGTTTAATTATAGGTGTTCATCAATCGAAAAAGCAACGTAT
CTTATTTAAAGTGCGTTGCTTTTTTCTCATTTATAAGGTTAAATAATTCTCATATATCAAGCAAAGTGAC
AGGCGCCCTTAAATATTCTGACAAATGCTCTTTCCCTAAACTCCCCCCATAAAAAAACCCGCCGAAGCGG
GTTTTTACGTTATTTGCGGATTAACGATTACTCGTTATCAGAACCGCCCAGGGGGCCCGAGCTTAAGACT
GGCCGTCGTTTTACAACACAGAAAGAGTTTGTAGAAACGCAAAAAGGCCATCCGTCAGGGGCCTTCTGCT
TAGTTTGATGCCTGGCAGTTCCCTACTCTCGCCTTCCGCTTCCTCGCTCACTGACTCGCTGCGCTCGGTC
GTTCGGCTGCGGCGAGCGGTATCAGCTCACTCAAAGGCGGTAATACGGTTATCCACAGAATCAGGGGATA
ACGCAGGAAAGAACATGTGAGCAAAAGGCCAGCAAAAGGCCAGGAACCGTAAAAAGGCCGCGTTGCTGGC
GTTTTTCCATAGGCTCCGCCCCCCTGACGAGCATCACAAAAATCGACGCTCAAGTCAGAGGTGGCGAAAC
CCGACAGGACTATAAAGATACCAGGCGTTTCCCCCTGGAAGCTCCCTCGTGCGCTCTCCTGTTCCGACCC
TGCCGCTTACCGGATACCTGTCCGCCTTTCTCCCTTCGGGAAGCGTGGCGCTTTCTCATAGCTCACGCTG
TAGGTATCTCAGTTCGGTGTAGGTCGTTCGCTCCAAGCTGGGCTGTGTGCACGAACCCCCCGTTCAGCCC
GACCGCTGCGCCTTATCCGGTAACTATCGTCTTGAGTCCAACCCGGTAAGACACGACTTATCGCCACTGG
CAGCAGCCACTGGTAACAGGATTAGCAGAGCGAGGTATGTAGGCGGTGCTACAGAGTTCTTGAAGTGGTG
GGCTAACTACGGCTACACTAGAAGAACAGTATTTGGTATCTGCGCTCTGCTGAAGCCAGTTACCTTCGGA
AAAAGAGTTGGTAGCTCTTGATCCGGCAAACAAACCACCGCTGGTAGCGGTGGTTTTTTTGTTTGCAAGC
AGCAGATTACGCGCAGAAAAAAAGGATCTCAAGAAGATCCTTTGATCTTTTCTACGGGGTCTGACGCTCA
GTGGAACGACGCGCGCGTAACTCACGTTAAGGGATTTTGGTCATGAGCAAGGGGTGTTATGAGCCATATT
CAGGTATAAATGGGCTCGCGATAATGTTCAGAATTGGTTAATTGGTTGTAACACTGACCCCTATTTGTTT
ATTTTTCTAAATACATTCAAATATGTATCCGCTCATGAGACAATAACCCTGATAAATGCTTCAATAATAT
TGAAAAAGGAAGAATATGAGTATTCAACATTTCCGTGTCGCCCTTATTCCCTTTTTTGCGGCATTTTGCC
TTCCTGTTTTTGCTCACCCAGAAACGCTGGTGAAAGTAAAAGATGCTGAAGATCAGTTGGGTGCACGAGT
GGGTTACATCGAACTGGATCTCAACAGCGGTAAGATCCTTGAGAGTTTTCGCCCCGAAGAACGTTTTCCA
ATGATGAGCACTTTTAAAGTTCTGCTATGTGGCGCGGTATTATCCCGTATTGACGCCGGGCAAGAGCAAC
TCGGTCGCCGCATACACTATTCTCAGAATGACTTGGTTGAGTACTCACCAGTCACAGAAAAGCATCTTAC
GGATGGCATGACAGTAAGAGAATTATGCAGTGCTGCCATAACCATGAGTGATAACACTGCGGCCAACTTA
CTTCTGACAACGATCGGAGGACCGAAGGAGCTAACCGCTTTTTTGCACAACATGGGGGATCATGTAACTC
GCCTTGATCGTTGGGAACCGGAGCTGAATGAAGCCATACCAAACGACGAGCGTGACACCACGATGCCTGT
AGCGATGGCAACAACGTTGCGCAAACTATTAACTGGCGAACTACTTACTCTAGCTTCCCGGCAACAATTA
ATAGACTGGATGGAGGCGGATAAAGTTGCAGGACCACTTCTGCGCTCGGCCCTTCCGGCTGGCTGGTTTA
TTGCTGATAAATCCGGAGCCGGTGAGCGTGGTTCTCGCGGTATCATCGCAGCGCTGGGGCCAGATGGTAA
GCCCTCCCGTATCGTAGTTATCTACACGACGGGGAGTCAGGCAACTATGGATGAACGAAATAGACAGATC
GCTGAGATAGGTGCCTCACTGATTAAGCATTGGTAATGACCATGATTACGCCAAGCTCTAGCTAGAGGTC
GACGGTATACAGACATGATAAGATACATTGATGAGTTTGGACAAACCACAACTAGAATGCAGTGAAAAAA
ATGCTTTATTTGTGAAATTTGTGATGCTATTGCTTTATTTGTAACCATTATAAGCTGCAATAAACAAGTT
GGGGTGGGCGAAGAACTCCAGCATGAGATCCCCGCGCTGGAGGATCATCCAGCCGGCGTCCCGGAAAACG
ATTCCGAAGCCCAACCTTTCATAGAAGGCGGCGGTGGAATCGAAATCTCGTAGCACGTGTCAGGCACCGG
GCTTGCGGGTCATGCACCAGGTGCGCGGTCCTTCGGGCACCTCGACGTCGGCGGTGACGGTGAAGCCGAG
CCGCTCGTAGAAGGGGAGGTTGCGGGGCGCGGATGTCTCCAGGAAGGCGGGCACCCCGGCGCGCTCGGCC
GCCTCCACTCCGGGGAGCACGACGGCGCTGCCCAGACCCTTGCCCTGGTGGTCGGGCGAGACGCCGACGG
TGGCCAGGAACCACGCGGGCTCCTTGGGCCGGTGCGGCGCCAGGAGGCCTTCCATCTGTTGCTGCGCGGC
CAGCCGGGAACCGCTCAACTCGGCCATGCGCGGGCCGATCTCGGCGAACACCGCCCCCGCTTCGACGCTC
TCCGGCGTGGTCCAGACCGCCACCGCGGCGCCGTCGTCCGCGACCCACACCTTGCCGATGTCGAGCCCGA
CGCGCGTGAGGAAGAGTTCTTGCAGCTCGGTGACCCGCTCGATGTGGCGGT
Features (pLannotate 1.2.2; 21 found; start..end, strand, type, name):
    137..184     -  promoter       EM7 promoter: synthetic bacterial promoter&nbsp
    232..561     -  promoter       SV40 promoter: SV40 enhancer and early promoter
    575..683     -  rep_origin     f1 ori (fragment): f1 bacteriophage origin of replication; arrow indicates direction of (+) strand synthesis
    684..795     -  polyA_signal   bGH poly(A) signal: bovine growth hormone polyadenylation signal
   1010..1687    -  CDS            IGHG1 (fragment): IGHG1_HUMAN - Experimental evidence at protein level: Swiss-Prot protein existence level 1. Constant region of immunoglobulin heavy chains. Immunoglobulins, also known as antibodies, are membrane-bound or secreted glycoproteins produced by B lymphocytes. In the recognition phase of humoral immunity, the membrane-bound immunoglobulins serve as receptors which, upon binding of a specific antigen, trigger the clonal expansion and differentiation of B lymphocytes into immunoglobulins- secreting plasma cells. Secreted immunoglobulins mediate the effector phase of humoral immunity, which results in
   1703..2236    -  CDS            TNFRSF25 (fragment): TNR25_HUMAN - Also known as APO3, DDR3, DR3, TNFRSF12, WSL, WSL1. Experimental evidence at protein level: Swiss-Prot protein existence level 1. Receptor for TNFSF12/APO3L/TWEAK. Interacts directly with the adapter TRADD. Mediates activation of NF-kappa-B and induces apoptosis. May play a role in regulating lymphocyte homeostasis. From Homo sapiens (Human).
   2336..2373    -  CDS            IgH signal sequence (fragment): signal sequence from the mouse immunoglobulin heavy chain variable region
   2377..2395    -  promoter       SP6 promoter: promoter for bacteriophage SP6 RNA polymerase
   2447..2490    -  intron         CMV intron (fragment): modified intron A from human cytomegalovirus
   2626..2829    -  promoter       CMV promoter: human cytomegalovirus (CMV) immediate early promoter
   2830..3133    -  enhancer       CMV enhancer: human cytomegalovirus immediate early enhancer
   3376..3392    -  protein_bind   lac operator: The lac repressor binds to the lac operator to inhibit transcription in E. coli. This inhibition can be relieved by adding lactose or isopropyl-β-D-thiogalactopyranoside (IPTG). lac repressor encoded by lacI
   3848..3867    +  CDS            lacZα (fragment): LacZα fragment of β-galactosidase; lacZ fragment
   3892..3909    -  terminator     rrnB T2 terminator (fragment): transcription terminator T2 from the E. coli rrnB gene
   4134..4722    -  rep_origin     ori: high-copy-number ColE1/pMB1/pBR322/pUC origin of replication
   4833..4857    +  CDS            KanR (fragment): aminoglycoside phosphotransferase; aph(3')-Ia; confers resistance to kanamycin
   4887..4983    +  promoter       AmpR promoter (fragment): bla
   4986..5846    +  CDS            AmpR: β-lactamase; bla; confers resistance to ampicillin, carbenicillin, and related antibiotics
   5899..6020    -  polyA_signal   SV40 poly(A) signal: SV40 polyadenylation signal
   6015..6140    -  CDS            ble (fragment): BLE_KLEPN - Experimental evidence at protein level: Swiss-Prot protein existence level 1. Binding protein with a strong affinity to the bleomycin family of antibiotics. Binds to CL990; an antimitotic-antibiotic compound. From Klebsiella pneumoniae.
   6150..118     -  CDS            PuroR (fragment) (across the origin): puromycin N-acetyltransferase; pac from Streptomyces; confers resistance to puromycin
