[The description below was written by a language model from this plasmid's Addgene catalogue record and pLannotate feature annotations shown in this document.]
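Description:
pD649-HAsp-TNFRSF25-Fc(DAPA)-AviTag-6xHis is a mammalian expression plasmid built on the pD649 backbone for producing a secreted, soluble form of the human TNFRSF25 (DR3) extracellular domain. It is propagated in E. coli as a high-copy plasmid through a ColE1/pUC-type origin and selected with ampicillin via a complete β-lactamase gene. The sequenced record is 6,631 nt, consistent with the stated backbone plus a 525 bp insert.

The expression unit is driven by the CMV immediate-early enhancer and promoter, followed by a fragment of CMV intron A and an SP6 promoter that also allows in vitro transcription. The open reading frame begins with a signal peptide: the name indicates an HA-derived leader, although the annotation tool matched this region to a mouse IgH signal sequence fragment. This is followed by the TNFRSF25 ectodomain, cloned between retained NotI and AscI sites, and a human IgG1 Fc carrying the D265A and P329A (DAPA) substitutions, which are generally used to reduce Fc effector interactions. According to the catalogue entry, an AviTag for site-specific biotinylation and a 6xHis tag for affinity purification complete the C terminus. These short tags are not separately annotated in the feature table. A bGH polyadenylation signal terminates the transcript.

A second cassette with SV40 and EM7 promoters, a puromycin N-acetyltransferase sequence, a ble fragment and an SV40 poly(A) suggests a mammalian selection marker. Both coding regions are annotated only as fragments, so their function is not confirmed by the record. The depositor notes that some plasmids in this collection may carry an IS4-like transposase upstream of the CMV promoter. The construct belongs to a set used for mapping extracellular protein–protein interactions among human cell-surface proteins.
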