Addgene plasmid #156574: pD649-HAsp-TNFRSF25-Fc(DAPA)-AviTag-6xHis
Purpose: Mammalian expression of cell-surface protein extracellular domain fused to Fc(DAPA)-Avi-6xHis. Protein is secreted from cells.
Depositing lab: Chris Garcia. Depositing organization: Stanford University. Publication: A Human IgSF Cell-Surface Interactome Reveals a Complex Network of Protein-Protein Interactions. Wojtowicz WM, Vielmetter J, Fernandes RA, Siepe DH, Eastman CL, Chisholm GB, Cox S, Klock H, Anderson PW, Rue SM, Miller JJ, Glaser SM, Bragstad ML, Vance J, Lam AW, Lesley SA, Zinn K, Garcia KC. Cell. 2020 Aug 20;182(4):1027-1043.e17. doi: 10.1016/j.cell.2020.07.025. PubMed 32822567.
Backbone
  Vector backbone: pD649
  Backbone size w/o insert (bp): 6106
  Vector type: Mammalian Expression
Growth in bacteria
  Bacterial resistance: Ampicillin, 100 μg/mL
  Growth temperature: 37°C
  Growth strain: DH5alpha
  Copy number: High Copy
Gene/Insert
  Gene/Insert name: TNFRSF25 (alt name: TNR25)
  Species: H. sapiens (human)
  Insert size (bp): 525
  Mutation: Fc region of human IgG contains D265A and P329A mutations (DAPA)
  Entrez Gene: TNFRSF25 (a.k.a. APO-3, DDR3, DR3, GEF720, LARD, PLEKHG5, TNFRSF12, TR3, TRAMP, WSL-1, WSL-LR)
  Promoter: CMV/SP6
  Tag / fusion protein: Fc(DAPA)-AviTag-6xHis (C terminal on backbone)
  Cloning method: Restriction Enzyme; 5′ cloning site GCGGCCGC (not destroyed); 3′ cloning site GGCGCGCC (not destroyed)
  Sequencing primers: 5′ ATTTAGGTGACACTATAG; 3′ CACGTACCAGTTGAACTTCACC
Resource information
  A portion of this plasmid was derived from a plasmid made by: synthesis by ThermoFisher
Terms and licenses: Academic/Nonprofit Terms; Industry Terms: Not Available to Industry
Depositor comments: Some plasmids in this collection may have an IS4-like element ISVsa5 family transposase upstream of the CMV promoter.
How to cite: pD649-HAsp-TNFRSF25-Fc(DAPA)-AviTag-6xHis was a gift from Chris Garcia (Addgene plasmid # 156574 ; http://n2t.net/addgene:156574 ; RRID:Addgene_156574)
